Addgene plasmid #124395: GB1-His-TET1-878-911-L900A(pL91)
Purpose: E.Coli produced TET1-SID mutants (L900A) purified by FPLC nickel column
Depositing lab: Shaun Cowley. Depositing organization: University of Leicester. Publication: Sin3A recruits Tet1 to the PAH1 domain via a highly conserved Sin3-Interaction Domain. Chandru A, Bate N, Vuister GW, Cowley SM. Sci Rep. 2018 Oct 2;8(1):14689. doi: 10.1038/s41598-018-32942-w. PubMed 30279502.
Backbone
  Vector backbone: pLeicester 91
  Backbone manufacturer: University of Leicester
  Vector type: Bacterial Expression
Growth in bacteria
  Bacterial resistance: Ampicillin, 100 μg/mL
  Growth temperature: 37°C
  Growth strain: DH5alpha
  Copy number: Unknown
Gene/Insert
  Gene/Insert name: GB1-His-TET1-878-911-L900A
  Species: H. sapiens (human)
  Insert size (bp): 300
  Mutation: L900A
  Entrez Gene: TET1 (a.k.a. CXXC6, LCX, bA119F7.1)
  Tag / fusion protein: GB1-Histidine (N terminal on backbone)
Terms and licenses: Academic/Nonprofit Terms; Industry Terms: Not Available to Industry
How to cite: GB1-His-TET1-878-911-L900A(pL91) was a gift from Shaun Cowley (Addgene plasmid # 124395 ; http://n2t.net/addgene:124395 ; RRID:Addgene_124395)
