[The description below was written by a language model from this plasmid's Addgene catalogue record and pLannotate feature annotations shown in this document.]
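Description:
GB1-His-TET1-878-911-L900A(pL91) is a bacterial expression plasmid built on the pLeicester 91 backbone, an in-house vector with a pET-like layout, for producing a short human TET1 peptide in E. coli. It is selected with ampicillin through the β-lactamase gene and replicates from a ColE1/pMB1-type origin. The bom and rop elements derived from pBR322 are also present, so copy number is probably moderated, although the record lists it as unknown. An f1 origin and residual fragments of a tetracycline resistance gene are also annotated; the latter are non-functional backbone remnants.

Expression is driven by a T7 promoter controlled by a lac operator, with the T7 gene 10 ribosome binding site upstream and a plasmid-borne lacI gene supplying the repressor. Transcription is therefore IPTG-inducible in a host that provides T7 RNA polymerase. The open reading frame begins with the GB1 domain of streptococcal protein G, a small solubility-enhancing fusion partner, followed by a histidine tag and a TEV protease cleavage site that should allow the tags to be removed. The TET1 insert, residues 878–911 carrying the L900A substitution, is not itself annotated but would lie in the gap downstream of the TEV site. A second histidine-tag fragment is annotated after this gap, and whether it is in frame with the insert cannot be determined from the record. The rrnB T1/T2 and T7 terminators follow the cassette.

The TET1 segment corresponds to the Sin3-interaction domain (SID). The mutant peptide was made for nickel-affinity FPLC purification, apparently to test the contribution of L900 to binding of the Sin3A PAH1 domain.
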