Features (pLannotate 1.2.2; 24 found; start..end, strand, type, name):
      1..19      +  promoter       T7 promoter: promoter for bacteriophage T7 RNA polymerase
     20..44      +  protein_bind   lac operator: The lac repressor binds to the lac operator to inhibit transcription in E. coli. This inhibition can be relieved by adding lactose or isopropyl-β-D-thiogalactopyranoside (IPTG). lac repressor encoded by lacI
     59..81      +  RBS            RBS: efficient ribosome binding site from bacteriophage T7 gene 10 (Olins and Rangwala, 1989)
     95..256     +  CDS            GB1: B1 domain of Streptococcal protein G effective as a solubilizing fusion partner (Cheng and Patel, 2004)
    263..282     +  CDS            capTEV™ (fragment): composite tag for in vivo biotinylation, TEV protease cleavage, and 6xHis tagging
    287..307     +  CDS            TEV site: tobacco etch virus (TEV) protease recognition and cleavage site
    455..472     +  CDS            9xHis (fragment): 9xHis affinity tag
    519..634     +  ncRNA          5S rRNA: Accession: RF00001 - 5S ribosomal RNA
    638..724     +  terminator     rrnB T1 terminator: Escherichia coli rrnB; transcription terminator T1 from the E. coli rrnB gene
    816..843     +  terminator     rrnB T2 terminator: transcription terminator T2 from the E. coli rrnB gene
    862..901     +  promoter       AmpR promoter (fragment): bla
    911..958     +  terminator     T7 terminator: transcription terminator for bacteriophage T7 RNA polymerase
    995..1450    +  rep_origin     f1 ori (sequence partly withheld): f1 bacteriophage origin of replication; arrow indicates direction of (+) strand synthesis
   1565..2425    -  CDS            AmpR: β-lactamase; bla; confers resistance to ampicillin, carbenicillin, and related antibiotics
   2426..2518    -  promoter       AmpR promoter: bla
   2599..3187    +  rep_origin     ori: high-copy-number ColE1/pMB1/pBR322/pUC origin of replication
   3373..3512    -  misc_feature   bom: basis of mobility region from pBR322
   3614..3805    -  CDS            rop: Rop protein, which maintains plasmids at low copy number; rop
   3822..4202    +  CDS            YPB1_ECOLX: Protein predicted: Swiss-Prot protein existence level 4. From Escherichia coli.
   4264..4328    -  CDS            TcR (fragment): tetracycline efflux protein; tet; confers resistance to tetracycline
   4343..4364    -  protein_bind   CAP binding site: CAP binding activates transcription in the presence of cAMP. E. coli catabolite activator protein
   4377..5459    -  CDS            lacI: lac repressor; lacI; The lac repressor binds to the lac operator to inhibit transcription in E. coli. This inhibition can be relieved by adding lactose or isopropyl-β-D-thiogalactopyranoside (IPTG).
   5460..5537    -  promoter       lacI promoter: lacI
   5545..5824    -  CDS            TcR (fragment): tetracycline efflux protein; tet; confers resistance to tetracycline
>Addgene plasmid #124395 | GB1-His-TET1-878-911-L900A(pL91) | addgene full sequence | sequence record 245181 | Addgene NGS Result
TAATACGACTCACTATAGGGGAATTGTGAGCGGATAACAATTCCCCTCTAGAAATAATTTTGTTTAACTT
TAAGAAGGAGATATACATATGCAGTACAAACTGATCCTGAACGGTAAAACCCTGAAAGGTGAAACCACCA
CCGAAGCTGTTGACGCTGCTACCGCGGAAAAAGTTTTCAAACAGTACGCTAACGACAACGGTGTTGACGG
TGAATGGACCTACGACGACGCTACCAAAACCTTCACCGTTACCGAAGGATCTCATCATCATCATCATCAT
GGATCCGAAAACCTGTATTTTCAGGGCGCCCTCTTATCGTTAATGAAAGATAGGAGATTAACATTGGAGC
AAGTGGTAGCCATAGAGGCCCTGACTCAAGCCTCAGAAGCCCCATCAGAGAATTCCTCCCCATGAAATTC
GAGCTCCGTCGACAAGCTTGCGGCCGCACTCGAGCACCACCACCACCACCACTAATGTTAATTAAGTTGG
GCGTTCCTAGGCTGATAAAACAGAATTTGCCTGGCGGCAGTAGCGCGGTGGTCCCACCTGACCCCATGCC
GAACTCAGAAGTGAAACGCCGTAGCGCCGATGGTAGTGTGGGGTCTCCCCATGCGAGAGTAGGGAACTGC
CAGGCATCAAATAAAACGAAAGGCTCAGTCGAAAGACTGGGCCTTTCGTTTTATCTGTTGTTTGTCGGTG
AACGCTCTCCTGAGTAGGACAAATCCGCCGGGAGCGGATTTGAACGTTGCGAAGCAACGGCCCGGAGGGT
GGCGGGCAGGACGCCCGCCATAAACTGCCAGGCATCAAATTAAGCAGAAGGCCATCCTGACGGATGGCCT
TTTTGCGTTTCTACAAACTCTTTTGTTTATTTTTCTAAATACATTCAAATATGTATCCGCTGAGCAATAA
CTAGCATAACCCCTTGGGGCCTCTAAACGGGTCTTGAGGGGTTTTTTGCTGAAAGGAGGAACTATATCCG
GATTGGCGAATGGG
[124 nt withheld, positions 995-1118]
C
[91 nt withheld, positions 1120-1210]
A
[49 nt withheld, positions 1212-1260]
CCTTTGACGTTGGAGTCCACGTTCTTT
[37 nt withheld, positions 1288-1324]
ACCCTATCTCGGTCTATTCTTTTGATTTATAAGGGATTTTGCCGATTTCGGCCTATTGGTTAAAAAATGA
GCTGATTTAACAAAAATTTAACGCGAATTTTAACAAAATATTAACGTTTACAATTTCTGGCGGCACGATG
GCATGAGATTATCAAAAAGGATCTTCACCTAGATCCTTTTAAATTAAAAATGAAGTTTTAAATCAATCTA
AAGTATATATGAGTAAACTTGGTCTGACAGTTACCAATGCTTAATCAGTGAGGCACCTATCTCAGCGATC
TGTCTATTTCGTTCATCCATAGTTGCCTGACTCCCCGTCGTGTAGATAACTACGATACGGGAGGGCTTAC
CATCTGGCCCCAGTGCTGCAATGATACCGCGAGACCCACGCTCACCGGCTCCAGATTTATCAGCAATAAA
CCAGCCAGCCGGAAGGGCCGAGCGCAGAAGTGGTCCTGCAACTTTATCCGCCTCCATCCAGTCTATTAAT
TGTTGCCGGGAAGCTAGAGTAAGTAGTTCGCCAGTTAATAGTTTGCGCAACGTTGTTGCCATTGCTACAG
GCATCGTGGTGTCACGCTCGTCGTTTGGTATGGCTTCATTCAGCTCCGGTTCCCAACGATCAAGGCGAGT
TACATGATCCCCCATGTTGTGCAAAAAAGCGGTTAGCTCCTTCGGTCCTCCGATCGTTGTCAGAAGTAAG
TTGGCCGCAGTGTTATCACTCATGGTTATGGCAGCACTGCATAATTCTCTTACTGTCATGCCATCCGTAA
GATGCTTTTCTGTGACTGGTGAGTACTCAACCAAGTCATTCTGAGAATAGTGTATGCGGCGACCGAGTTG
CTCTTGCCCGGCGTCAATACGGGATAATACCGCGCCACATAGCAGAACTTTAAAAGTGCTCATCATTGGA
AAACGTTCTTCGGGGCGAAAACTCTCAAGGATCTTACCGCTGTTGAGATCCAGTTCGATGTAACCCACTC
GTGCACCCAACTGATCTTCAGCATCTTTTACTTTCACCAGCGTTTCTGGGTGAGCAAAAACAGGAAGGCA
AAATGCCGCAAAAAAGGGAATAAGGGCGACACGGAAATGTTGAATACTCATACTCTTCCTTTTTCAATCA
TGATTGAAGCATTTATCAGGGTTATTGTCTCATGAGCGGATACATATTTGAATGTATTTAGAAAAATAAA
CAAATAGGTCATGACCAAAATCCCTTAACGTGAGTTTTCGTTCCACTGAGCGTCAGACCCCGTAGAAAAG
ATCAAAGGATCTTCTTGAGATCCTTTTTTTCTGCGCGTAATCTGCTGCTTGCAAACAAAAAAACCACCGC
TACCAGCGGTGGTTTGTTTGCCGGATCAAGAGCTACCAACTCTTTTTCCGAAGGTAACTGGCTTCAGCAG
AGCGCAGATACCAAATACTGTCCTTCTAGTGTAGCCGTAGTTAGGCCACCACTTCAAGAACTCTGTAGCA
CCGCCTACATACCTCGCTCTGCTAATCCTGTTACCAGTGGCTGCTGCCAGTGGCGATAAGTCGTGTCTTA
CCGGGTTGGACTCAAGACGATAGTTACCGGATAAGGCGCAGCGGTCGGGCTGAACGGGGGGTTCGTGCAC
ACAGCCCAGCTTGGAGCGAACGACCTACACCGAACTGAGATACCTACAGCGTGAGCTATGAGAAAGCGCC
ACGCTTCCCGAAGGGAGAAAGGCGGACAGGTATCCGGTAAGCGGCAGGGTCGGAACAGGAGAGCGCACGA
GGGAGCTTCCAGGGGGAAACGCCTGGTATCTTTATAGTCCTGTCGGGTTTCGCCACCTCTGACTTGAGCG
TCGATTTTTGTGATGCTCGTCAGGGGGGCGGAGCCTATGGAAAAACGCCAGCAACGCGGCCTTTTTACGG
TTCCTGGCCTTTTGCTGGCCTTTTGCTCACATGTTCTTTCCTGCGTTATCCCCTGATTCTGTGGATAACC
GTATTACCGCCTTTGAGTGAGCTGATACCGCTCGCCGCAGCCGAACGACCGAGCGCAGCGAGTCAGTGAG
CGAGGAAGCGGAAGAGCGCCTGATGCGGTATTTTCTCCTTACGCATCTGTGCGGTATTTCACACCGCAAT
GGTGCACTCTCAGTACAATCTGCTCTGATGCCGCATAGTTAAGCCAGTATACACTCCGCTATCGCTACGT
GACTGGGTCATGGCTGCGCCCCGACACCCGCCAACACCCGCTGACGCGCCCTGACGGGCTTGTCTGCTCC
CGGCATCCGCTTACAGACAAGCTGTGACCGTCTCCGGGAGCTGCATGTGTCAGAGGTTTTCACCGTCATC
ACCGAAACGCGCGAGGCAGCTGCGGTAAAGCTCATCAGCGTGGTCGTGAAGCGATTCACAGATGTCTGCC
TGTTCATCCGCGTCCAGCTCGTTGAGTTTCTCCAGAAGCGTTAATGTCTGGCTTCTGATAAAGCGGGCCA
TGTTAAGGGCGGTTTTTTCCTGTTTGGTCACTGATGCCTCCGTGTAAGGGGGATTTCTGTTCATGGGGGT
AATGATACCGATGAAACGAGAGAGGATGCTCACGATACGGGTTACTGATGATGAACATGCCCGGTTACTG
GAACGTTGTGAGGGTAAACAACTGGCGGTATGGATGCGGCGGGACCAGAGAAAAATCACTCAGGGTCAAT
GCCAGCGCTTCGTTAATACAGATGTAGGTGTTCCACAGGGTAGCCAGCAGCATCCTGCGATGCAGATCCG
GAACATAATGGTGCAGGGCGCTGACTTCCGCGTTTCCAGACTTTACGAAACACGGAAACCGAAGACCATT
CATGTTGTTGCTCAGGTCGCAGACGTTTTGCAGCAGCAGTCGCTTCACGTTCGCTCGCGTATCGGTGATT
CATTCTGCTAACCAGTAAGGCAACCCCGCCAGCCTAGCCGGGTCCTCAACGACAGGAGCACGATCATGCT
AGTCATGCCCCGCGCCCACCGGAAGGAGCTGACTGGGTTGAAGGCTCTCAAGGGCATCGGTCGAGATCCC
GGTGCCTAATGAGTGAGCTAACTTACATTAATTGCGTTGCGCTCACTGCCCGCTTTCCAGTCGGGAAACC
TGTCGTGCCAGCTGCATTAATGAATCGGCCAACGCGCGGGGAGAGGCGGTTTGCGTATTGGGCGCCAGGG
TGGTTTTTCTTTTCACCAGTGAGACGGGCAACAGCTGATTGCCCTTCACCGCCTGGCCCTGAGAGAGTTG
CAGCAAGCGGTCCACGCTGGTTTGCCCCAGCAGGCGAAAATCCTGTTTGATGGTGGTTAACGGCGGGATA
TAACATGAGCTGTCTTCGGTATCGTCGTATCCCACTACCGAGATGTCCGCACCAACGCGCAGCCCGGACT
CGGTAATGGCGCGCATTGCGCCCAGCGCCATCTGATCGTTGGCAACCAGCATCGCAGTGGGAACGATGCC
CTCATTCAGCATTTGCATGGTTTGTTGAAAACCGGACATGGCACTCCAGTCGCCTTCCCGTTCCGCTATC
GGCTGAATTTGATTGCGAGTGAGATATTTATGCCAGCCAGCCAGACGCAGACGCGCCGAGACAGAACTTA
ATGGGCCCGCTAACAGCGCGATTTGCTGGTGACCCAATGCGACCAGATGCTCCACGCCCAGTCGCGTACC
GTCTTCATGGGAGAAAATAATACTGTTGATGGGTGTCTGGTCAGAGACATCAAGAAATAACGCCGGAACA
TTAGTGCAGGCAGCTTCCACAGCAATGGCATCCTGGTCATCCAGCGGATAGTTAATGATCAGCCCACTGA
CGCGTTGCGCGAGAAGATTGTGCACCGCCGCTTTACAGGCTTCGACGCCGCTTCGTTCTACCATCGACAC
CACCACGCTGGCACCCAGTTGATCGGCGCGAGATTTAATCGCCGCGACAATTTGCGACGGCGCGTGCAGG
GCCAGACTGGAGGTGGCAACGCCAATCAGCAACGACTGTTTGCCCGCCAGTTGTTGTGCCACGCGGTTGG
GAATGTAATTCAGCTCCGCCATCGCCGCTTCCACTTTTTCCCGCGTTTTCGCAGAAACGTGGCTGGCCTG
GTTCACCACGCGGGAAACGGTCTGATAAGAGACACCGGCATACTCTGCGACATCGTATAACGTTACTGGT
TTCACATTCACCACCCTGAATTGACTCTCTTCCGGGCGCTATCATGCCATACCGCGAAAGGTTTTGCGCC
ATTCGATGGTGTCCGGGATCTCGACGCTCTCCCTTATGCGACTCCTGCATTAGGAAGCAGCCCAGTAGTA
GGTTGAGGCCGTTGAGCACCGCCGCCGCAAGGAATGGTGCATGCAAGGAGATGGCGCCCAACAGTCCCCC
GGCCACGGGGCCTGCCACCATACCCACGCCGAAACAAGCGCTCATGAGCCCGAAGTGGCGAGCCCGATCT
TCCCCATCGGTGATGTCGGCGATATAGGCGCCAGCAACCGCACCTGTGGCGCCGGTGATGCCGGCCACGA
TGCGTCCGGCGTAGAGGATCGAGATCGATCTCGATCCCGCGAAAT
